>Addgene plasmid #133504 | pAV0607 | addgene full sequence | sequence record 263734 | Addgene NGS Result
TCGCGCGTTTCGGTGATGACGGTGAAAACCTCTGACACATGCAGCTCCCGGAGACGGTCACAGCTTGTCT
GTAAGCGGATGCCGGGAGCAGACAAGCCCGTCAGGGCGCGTCAGCGGGTGTTGGCGGGTGTCGGGGCTGG
CTTAACTATGCGGCATCAGAGCAGATTGTACTGAGAGTGCACCATAACCGGGAGAATCCTGAATAATGTG
CTGTGAAGCAGTTGAAAGAAAATTAAAGAACCCAATATAATATGCTATAAAGCAATCAAAAAATAATAGT
AAGAAACCCAAATAAAACCCCGTTGACCATGTTCCCAATTAAATTAACGCATATTAATGCAAAAAATGCA
ATATTAAGACTAGTTATTAAACCGATAATTAGTCTTCAATTATTAAAAGATGTAGTTGATTTGTATTATC
TTTCAATTGCTAATTCTAAATATATTGGAGAATTCAATGAGTTTATGCATTGAAGTTTAAGATAACATTG
GCGCTGATTGCAGCAAAAGTAATCACGCATATAGCTGTAGGACCAAAACGATCATCATATCGGACCGCAT
TATGTTTAAACGTTGCTTTATATATGGATAACGACATATACATTTATTTCTTGAAAAAATAGCAAAGCTA
TATTGATTTTAGCGTATGCTGCTTTAAAGTTGCATTTCACAATGCTTGGAAATGTAACGATGACAGAATT
AATACGATGCAAAACTCAAATAATAAACTGCGCACTAACTCACTACAATAAACAACTTTGAAAAAAAGAT
TCGTTTTTTCAACATTTACCATCTCATTAAGCTGAGCTGCCAAGGTATATACATACTTCATCGAATATGA
GCGAAAAACAGGTTGTAGGGATCCTTGGAGGTGGTCAATTGGGCCGAATGATGGTAGAGGCAGCCCATCG
CTTAAACATCAAATGCATCATCTTGGATGCAGCAAATTCTCCTGCCAAACAAATTGATGGAGGACGTGAG
CACATTGATGCATCATTTACTGACCCCGATGCAATTGTTGAACTGTCTAAGAAGTGCACGTTATTAACAA
CTGAAATTGAGCATATTAACACTGATGCCTTGGCAGCCGTTACGAAATCTGTTGCTGTTGAACCCTCTCC
TGCAACTCTGCGATGCATTCAAGACAAATATCTTCAAAAACAGCATTTACAGGTTTTTAAGATTGCACTT
CCTGAATTTTGCGATGCACCTGACCAGGAAAGTGTTGAAAAAGCAGGCCAAGAGTTTGGTTATCCTTTTG
TACTGAAAAGTAAAACATTGGCTTACGACGGTCGTGGAAATTACGTTGTTCATCAACCATCTGAGATTCC
TACTGCCATCAAAGCACTTGGTGATCGTCCGCTTTATGTTGAAAAGTTCGTTCCTTTCTCCATGGAAATT
GCAGTGATGGTAGTACGCAGTTTAGACGGAAAAGTTTATGCTTATCCTACAACTGAGACCATTCAAAAGG
ATAATGTTTGTCATTTAGTATATGCCCCTGCTCGTCTTCCCTTCTCAATTCAACAGCGTGCTCAAACCCT
TGCCATGGATGCGGTGCGCACTTTTGAAGGCGCTGGTATATATGGTGTAGAGATGTTTGTTTTGCAAGAT
GGTGAGACCATTTTACTCAACGAAATTGCTCCTCGGCCTCACAATTCAGGTCACTACACCATTGAAGCTT
GCCCAACTTCTCAGTTTGAAGCTCACTTACGGGCCATATGTGGTCTTCCTTTCAGCGAAATCAACACCCA
ACTCTCGACTTCCACAACTCATGCGTTGATGGTAAATATTTTAGGTACTGATGATCCTGATTATGTTTCA
AAGATCGCTAAACGTTCTCTGTCCATTCCCGGTGCAACTTTGCATCTTTATGGTAAAGCTGAATCTAGAA
AGGGTCGCAAGATGGGACACGTTACCATCATTTCTGATTCACCTCAAGAATGTGAACGTAGGTATCAGAT
GCTTCTTGACGTCAAAGATCCTGTCGAATCACCTGTTGTTGGTATTATCATGGGTTCGGATTCTGATTTA
AGCAAGATGAAAGATGCTGCCGTCATTTTAGATGAATTCAAGGTGCCTTACGAACTTACTATTGTTTCAG
CTCACCGCACACCAGATCGCATGGTTACTTATGCTCGTACCGCAGCTTCAAGAGGGTTGCGTGTGATTAT
TGCTGGTGCTGGTGGTGCCGCTCATTTGCCTGGTATGGTTGCTGCAATGACACCTCTTCCAGTAATCGGC
GTTCCTGTAAAAGGAAGCACTCTTGACGGAGTTGACTCTCTTCACTCTATTGTTCAGATGCCTCGAGGTG
TCCCTGTCGCCACTGTTGCTATCAATAATAGCCAAAATGCCGGTATTTTAGCCTGTCGTATACTTGCTAC
ATTTCAACCCTCCCTTTTGGCTGCTATGGAGAGCTTTATGGACAATATGAAAGAGATTGTTTTAGAAAAG
GCTGATAAATTAGAAAAAGTTGGTTGGAAAAATTATTCTGCATAGGCGACCATAGACATAACTGTTAAAT
GATTTTGCTTGCTTTTTGTTTTAAATAATATTTTATTTTGAAATTCTAGATTGTAAAATGTATTCTAAAA
AGTGATTAAAAATTAAAAATAAAAACCCCCCGAATAATGTGCTGCGACGCAGCTAGGGCGGTGTGAAATA
CCGCACAGATGCGTAAGGAGAAAATACCGCATCAGGAAATTGTAAGCGTTAATATTTTGTTAAAATTCGC
GTTAAATTTTTGTTAAATCAGCTCATTTTTTAACCAATAGGCCGAAATCGGCAAAATCCCTTATAAATCA
AAAGAATAGACCGAGATAGGGT
[37 nt withheld, positions 2823-2859]
AAAGAACGTGGACTCCAACGTCAAAGG
[49 nt withheld, positions 2887-2935]
T
[91 nt withheld, positions 2937-3027]
G
[124 nt withheld, positions 3029-3152]
CCATTCGCCATTCAGGCTGCGCAACTGTTGGGAAGGGCGATCGGTGCGGGCCTCTTCGCTATTACGCCAG
CTGGCGAAAGGGGGATGTGCTGCAAGGCGATTAAGTTGGGTAACGCCAGGGTTTTCCCAGTCACGACGTT
GTAAAACGACGGCCAGTGAGCGCGCGTAATACGACTCACTATAGGGCGAATTGGGTACCGGGCCCGCTAG
CATGCGATCTACGATAATGAGACGGTGTTTGGGTTGTTTTTACTGAATTTTTCTTTTATTTTATGACATC
TTAATTTTTATGTTAATGATTATTCTTATACTTTTATCTATCTTTGATTAAAACTAATATTCATTCTTTT
GATCACTAATTATTTTTATAGTATACGATTCAACCCAACTATAATACATTGTATCAAGAGAAATTTTTAA
TTAGATGTAATTTAATAGCCATTTGATAAAAAAAAATTACCTTTTTTTTTGCTAGTGTTAAATTATTGAT
CATAACAATGTCGAATGAATACTAATAAAATAGGGACACGCGAGTTGCAAATACTTGAAATACCTTTGAA
GATTTGTCTGTGAATTTTGATAAGATTTTTATGACCATCTCTTTTATATTCGATATCGTGAACTTTCATT
TTCTTTTGTTTTTTGCTTTTCAAGTTAAATAACGCGGAAATTATATTTCCTTATATGTTTATAAGAGCTT
TTAAAGGATTTGCTATATCGCTTACAGTACTACAACCGGTTGCTCAATGTTATCCGTTTCCGCGGTCTTC
TTCCGTGCGCATTCTGCCGTGAAGTGCTAACGCTGTGTGTGGCTTTATCAAAAAAGTGGCTCAAATATAG
CAATTTCATACATATTTAAACACCCATTATACTTAAATGTATATTTTAAAATATATAAGAGATTTTCACT
GTATAACTGTGTATCTTATCTATATGTAATCAACGGCTTCATACCACCTCAGCCAGCCGTGTTATAACTT
ACCGTTTACCAACTACATTTTTTGTAACGAACCAAAAAACCCTCAAAAGACAAGACCGAATTCGATATCA
AGCTTATGAGATCTGCTAGCAAGGGCGAGGAGGATAACATGGCCATCATCAAGGAGTTCATGCGCTTCAA
GGTGCACATGGAGGGCTCCGTGAACGGCCACGAGTTCGAGATCGAGGGCGAGGGCGAGGGCCGCCCCTAC
GAGGGCACCCAGACCGCCAAGCTGAAGGTGACCAAGGGTGGCCCCCTGCCCTTCGCCTGGGACATCCTGT
CCCCTCAGTTCATGTACGGCTCCAAGGCCTACGTGAAGCACCCCGCCGACATCCCCGACTACTTGAAGCT
GTCCTTCCCCGAGGGCTTCAAGTGGGAGCGCGTGATGAACTTCGAGGACGGCGGCGTGGTGACCGTGACC
CAGGACTCCTCCCTGCAGGACGGCGAGTTCATCTACAAGGTGAAGCTGCGCGGCACCAACTTCCCCTCCG
ACGGCCCCGTAATGCAGAAGAAGACCATGGGCTGGGAGGCCTCCTCCGAGCGGATGTACCCCGAGGACGG
CGCCCTGAAGGGCGAGATCAAGCAGAGGCTGAAGCTGAAGGACGGCGGCCACTACGACGCTGAGGTCAAG
ACCACCTACAAGGCCAAGAAGCCCGTGCAGCTGCCCGGCGCCTACAACGTCAACATCAAGTTGGACATCA
CCTCCCACAACGAGGACTACACCATCGTGGAACAGTACGAACGCGCCGAGGGCCGCCACTCCACCGGCGG
CATGGACGAGCTGTACAAGGTCGACCACAAGAAAAAGTCAAAGTGTCCCTTTTTTGAGACATCTGCTGCA
TACCGCTACTATATTGATGATGTTTTCCATGCCCTTGTACGGGAGATACGTAGGAAAGAAAAGGAGGCAG
TACTGGCCATGGAGAAAAAATCTAAGCCCAAAAACAGTGTATGGAAGAGGCTAAAATCACCATTCCGGAA
GAAGAAAGATTCAGTAACTTGAGCGGCCGCACTTCTAAATAAGCGAATTTCTTATGATTTATGATTTTTA
TTATTAAATAAGTTATAAAAAAAATAAGTGTATACAAATTTTAAAGTGACTCTTAGGTTTTAAAACGAAA
ATTCTTATTCTTGAGTAACTCTTTCCTGTAGGTCAGGTTGCTTTCTCAGGTATAGTATGAGGTCGCTCTT
ATTGACCACACCTCTACCGGCAGATCCGCTAGGGATAACAGGGTAATATGCATGCAGAGAGCTCCAGCTT
TTGTTCCCTTTAGTGAGGGTTAATTGCGCGCTTGGCGTAATCATGGTCATAGCTGTTTCCTGTGTGAAAT
TGTTATCCGCTCACAATTCCACACAACATACGAGCCGGAAGCATAAAGTGTAAAGCCTGGGGTGCCTAAT
GAGTGAGCTAACTCACATTAATTGCGTTGCGCTCACTGCCCGCTTTCCAGTCGGGAAACCTGTCGTGCCA
GCTGCATTAATGAATCGGCCAACGCGCGGGGAGAGGCGGTTTGCGTATTGGGCGCTCTTCCGCTTCCTCG
CTCACTGACTCGCTGCGCTCGGTCGTTCGGCTGCGGCGAGCGGTATCAGCTCACTCAAAGGCGGTAATAC
GGTTATCCACAGAATCAGGGGATAACGCAGGAAAGAACATGTGAGCAAAAGGCCAGCAAAAGGCCAGGAA
CCGTAAAAAGGCCGCGTTGCTGGCGTTTTTCCATAGGCTCCGCCCCCCTGACGAGCATCACAAAAATCGA
CGCTCAAGTCAGAGGTGGCGAAACCCGACAGGACTATAAAGATACCAGGCGTTTCCCCCTGGAAGCTCCC
TCGTGCGCTCTCCTGTTCCGACCCTGCCGCTTACCGGATACCTGTCCGCCTTTCTCCCTTCGGGAAGCGT
GGCGCTTTCTCATAGCTCACGCTGTAGGTATCTCAGTTCGGTGTAGGTCGTTCGCTCCAAGCTGGGCTGT
GTGCACGAACCCCCCGTTCAGCCCGACCGCTGCGCCTTATCCGGTAACTATCGTCTTGAGTCCAACCCGG
TAAGACACGACTTATCGCCACTGGCAGCAGCCACTGGTAACAGGATTAGCAGAGCGAGGTATGTAGGCGG
TGCTACAGAGTTCTTGAAGTGGTGGCCTAACTACGGCTACACTAGAAGAACAGTATTTGGTATCTGCGCT
CTGCTGAAGCCAGTTACCTTCGGAAAAAGAGTTGGTAGCTCTTGATCCGGCAAACAAACCACCGCTGGTA
GCGGTGGTTTTTTTGTTTGCAAGCAGCAGATTACGCGCAGAAAAAAAGGATCTCAAGAAGATCCTTTGAT
CTTTTCTACGGGGTCTGACGCTCAGTGGAACGAAAACTCACGTTAAGGGATTTTGGTCATGAGATTATCA
AAAAGGATCTTCACCTAGATCCTTTTAAATTAAAAATGAAGTTTTAAATCAATCTAAAGTATATATGAGT
AAACTTGGTCTGACAGTTACCAATGCTTAATCAGTGAGGCACCTATCTCAGCGATCTGTCTATTTCGTTC
ATCCATAGTTGCCTGACTCCCCGTCGTGTAGATAACTACGATACGGGAGGGCTTACCATCTGGCCCCAGT
GCTGCAATGATACCGCGAGACCCACGCTCACCGGCTCCAGATTTATCAGCAATAAACCAGCCAGCCGGAA
GGGCCGAGCGCAGAAGTGGTCCTGCAACTTTATCCGCCTCCATCCAGTCTATTAATTGTTGCCGGGAAGC
TAGAGTAAGTAGTTCGCCAGTTAATAGTTTGCGCAACGTTGTTGCCATTGCTACAGGCATCGTGGTGTCA
CGCTCGTCGTTTGGTATGGCTTCATTCAGCTCCGGTTCCCAACGATCAAGGCGAGTTACATGATCCCCCA
TGTTGTGCAAAAAAGCGGTTAGCTCCTTCGGTCCTCCGATCGTTGTCAGAAGTAAGTTGGCCGCAGTGTT
ATCACTCATGGTTATGGCAGCACTGCATAATTCTCTTACTGTCATGCCATCCGTAAGATGCTTTTCTGTG
ACTGGTGAGTACTCAACCAAGTCATTCTGAGAATAGTGTATGCGGCGACCGAGTTGCTCTTGCCCGGCGT
CAATACGGGATAATACCGCGCCACATAGCAGAACTTTAAAAGTGCTCATCATTGGAAAACGTTCTTCGGG
GCGAAAACTCTCAAGGATCTTACCGCTGTTGAGATCCAGTTCGATGTAACCCACTCGTGCACCCAACTGA
TCTTCAGCATCTTTTACTTTCACCAGCGTTTCTGGGTGAGCAAAAACAGGAAGGCAAAATGCCGCAAAAA
AGGGAATAAGGGCGACACGGAAATGTTGAATACTCATACTCTTCCTTTTTCAATATTATTGAAGCATTTA
TCAGGGTTATTGTCTCATGAGCGGATACATATTTGAATGTATTTAGAAAAATAAACAAATAGGGGTTCCG
CGCACATTTCCCCGAAAAGTGCCACCTGACGTCTAAGAAACCATTATTATCATGACATTAACCTATAAAA
ATAGGCGTATCACGAGGCCCTTTCGTC
Features (pLannotate 1.2.2; 20 found; start..end, strand, type, name):
    137..186     +  misc_feature   bom (fragment): basis of mobility region from pBR322
    466..567     -  CDS            vtc4 (fragment): VTC4_SCHPO - Experimental evidence at protein level: Swiss-Prot protein existence level 1. Component of the vacuolar transporter chaperone (VTC) complex, which plays a role in vacuolar membrane fusion. From Schizosaccharomyces pombe (strain 972 / ATCC 24843) (Fission yeast).
    837..2492    +  CDS            ade6: PUR6_SCHPO - Also known as min1. Protein inferred from homology: Swiss-Prot protein existence level 3. From Schizosaccharomyces pombe (strain 972 / ATCC 24843) (Fission yeast).
   2648..2696    +  misc_feature   bom (fragment): basis of mobility region from pBR322
   2724..3152    -  rep_origin     f1 ori (sequence partly withheld): f1 bacteriophage origin of replication; arrow indicates direction of (+) strand synthesis
   3156..3311    -  CDS            lacZα (fragment): LacZα fragment of β-galactosidase; lacZ fragment
   3319..3337    +  promoter       T7 promoter: promoter for bacteriophage T7 RNA polymerase
   4190..4209    +  misc_feature   MCS (fragment): pBluescript multiple cloning site
   4220..4921    +  CDS            mCherry: mCherry is a basic (constitutively fluorescent) red fluorescent protein published in 2004, derived from Discosoma sp.. It is reported to be a very rapidly-maturing monomer with low acid sensitivity.
   4946..5131    +  CDS            RIT1 (fragment): RIT1_HUMAN - Also known as RIBB, RIT, ROC1. Experimental evidence at protein level: Swiss-Prot protein existence level 1. Plays a crucial role in coupling NGF stimulation to the activation of both EPHB2 and MAPK14 signaling pathways and in NGF- dependent neuronal differentiation. Involved in ELK1 transactivation through the Ras-MAPK signaling cascade that mediates a wide variety of cellular functions, including cell proliferation, survival, and differentiation. From Homo sapiens (Human).
   5155..5342    +  terminator     ADH1 terminator: S. cerevisiae ADH1; transcription terminator for the S. cerevisiae alcohol dehydrogenase 1 (ADH1) gene
   5399..5417    -  promoter       T3 promoter: promoter for bacteriophage T3 RNA polymerase
   5462..5478    -  protein_bind   lac operator: The lac repressor binds to the lac operator to inhibit transcription in E. coli. This inhibition can be relieved by adding lactose or isopropyl-β-D-thiogalactopyranoside (IPTG). lac repressor encoded by lacI
   5486..5516    -  promoter       lac promoter: promoter for the E. coli lac operon
   5531..5552    -  protein_bind   CAP binding site: CAP binding activates transcription in the presence of cAMP. E. coli catabolite activator protein
   5565..5657    -  CDS            lacI (fragment): lac repressor; lacI; The lac repressor binds to the lac operator to inhibit transcription in E. coli. This inhibition can be relieved by adding lactose or isopropyl-β-D-thiogalactopyranoside (IPTG).
   5840..6428    -  rep_origin     ori: high-copy-number ColE1/pMB1/pBR322/pUC origin of replication
   6599..7459    -  CDS            AmpR: β-lactamase; bla; confers resistance to ampicillin, carbenicillin, and related antibiotics
   7460..7564    -  promoter       AmpR promoter: bla
   7659..35      +  CDS            rop (fragment) (across the origin): Rop protein, which maintains plasmids at low copy number; rop
