[The description below was written by a language model from this plasmid's Addgene catalogue record and pLannotate feature annotations shown in this document.]
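Description:
pAV0607 is a 7,659-nt fission yeast expression plasmid built on the pAde6(PmeI) backbone (pAV0356), one of a series of stable integration vectors for Schizosaccharomyces pombe. It is propagated in E. coli as a high-copy plasmid through a ColE1/pUC-type origin and selected with ampicillin via the β-lactamase gene. pBluescript-derived elements are also present: an f1 origin, T7 and T3 promoters, and lac promoter/operator and lacZα remnants. No yeast replication origin is annotated, consistent with an integrating design. The yeast-side sequences include the full S. pombe ade6 coding sequence and a short fragment of the vtc4 gene. These presumably provide both the homology for targeting the ade6 locus and the adenine-prototrophy marker. The PmeI in the backbone name suggests that site is used to linearise the plasmid before transformation, although the record does not spell out the integration mechanism.

The payload, according to the insert name, is an act1 promoter driving mCherry fused at its C-terminus to RitC, followed by the S. cerevisiae ADH1 terminator. The feature table confirms the mCherry reading frame, an immediately downstream fragment matching human RIT1, and the ADH1 terminator. The act1 promoter is not annotated, but an unannotated stretch between the T7 promoter and the mCherry start could accommodate it. The RitC segment supplies an amphipathic helix that tethers the otherwise soluble red fluorescent protein to the plasma membrane. The construct therefore provides a stably integrated red plasma-membrane marker for live-cell imaging in fission yeast, for example to outline cells or as a reference for the cortical localisation of other proteins.
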