Addgene plasmid #133504: pAV0607
Purpose: Expression of mCherry targeted to the plasma membrane with an amphipathic helix of RitC
Depositing lab: Sophie Martin. Depositing organization: Universite de Lausanne (UNIL). Publication: A toolbox of stable integration vectors in the fission yeast Schizosaccharomyces pombe. Vjestica A, Marek M, Nkosi PJ, Merlini L, Liu G, Berard M, Billault-Chaumartin I, Martin SG. J Cell Sci. 2020 Jan 8;133(1). pii: jcs.240754. doi: 10.1242/jcs.240754. PubMed 31801797.
Backbone
  Vector backbone: pAde6PmeI(pAV0356)
  Vector type: Yeast Expression
Growth in bacteria
  Bacterial resistance: Ampicillin, 100 μg/mL
  Growth temperature: 37°C
  Growth strain: DH5alpha
  Copy number: High Copy
Gene/Insert
  Gene/Insert name: pAde6(PmeI)-p(act1)-mCherry-RitC-terminator(ScADH1)
  Species: S. pombe (fission yeast)
  Cloning method: Unknown
Terms and licenses: Academic/Nonprofit Terms; Industry Terms: Not Available to Industry
Depositor comments: Please see the Resource Information section for an annotated Genbank file.
How to cite: pAV0607 was a gift from Sophie Martin (Addgene plasmid # 133504 ; http://n2t.net/addgene:133504 ; RRID:Addgene_133504)
